Addgene plasmid #66139: pET15b+PCNA1 WT
Purpose: Expresses the wild type of Sulfolobus solfataricus PCNA1
Depositing lab: Teruyuki Nagamune. Depositing organization: The University of Tokyo. Publication: Introduction of selective intersubunit disulfide bonds into self-assembly protein scaffold to enhance an artificial multienzyme complex's activity. Hirakawa H, Kakitani A, Nagamune T. Biotechnol Bioeng. 2013 Jul;110(7):1858-64. doi: 10.1002/bit.24861. Epub 2013 Feb 22. PubMed 23404255.
Backbone
  Vector backbone: pET-15b(+)
  Backbone manufacturer: Novagen
  Backbone size w/o insert (bp): 5698
  Total vector size (bp): 6455
  Vector type: Bacterial Expression
Growth in bacteria
  Bacterial resistance: Ampicillin, 100 μg/mL
  Growth temperature: 37°C
  Growth strain: DH5alpha
  Growth instructions: Supplement with 1% glucose is recommended to suppress leaky expression.
  Copy number: Low Copy
Gene/Insert
  Gene/Insert name: DNA polymerase sliding clamp 1 (alt name: PCNA1)
  Species: Synthetic; Sulfolobus solfataricus P2
  Insert size (bp): 757
  GenBank ID: NP_341936
  Promoter: T7 promoter
  Tag / fusion protein: His6 tag (N terminal on backbone)
  Cloning method: Restriction Enzyme; 5′ cloning site NdeI (not destroyed); 3′ cloning site BamHI (not destroyed)
  Sequencing primers: 5′ T7; 3′ T7 Terminal
Terms and licenses: Academic/Nonprofit Terms; Industry Terms: Not Available to Industry
Depositor comments: The PCNA1 gene was subcloned from a synthetic gene whose codons are optimized for E. coli expression.
How to cite: pET15b+PCNA1 WT was a gift from Teruyuki Nagamune (Addgene plasmid # 66139 ; http://n2t.net/addgene:66139 ; RRID:Addgene_66139)
