[The description below was written by a language model from this plasmid's Addgene catalogue record and pLannotate feature annotations shown in this document.]
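Description:
pET15b+PCNA1 WT is a bacterial expression plasmid built on the Novagen pET-15b(+) backbone for producing wild-type PCNA1, one of the DNA polymerase sliding clamp subunits of the archaeon Sulfolobus (Saccharolobus) solfataricus P2. The 6,455 bp plasmid is maintained in E. coli through a ColE1/pBR322-type origin accompanied by the bom region and the rop gene, which keeps copy number low, and it is selected with ampicillin via the bla β-lactamase gene. Several short tetracycline-resistance fragments and a tet promoter appear in the annotation; these are non-functional remnants of the pBR322 ancestry of the backbone.

The PCNA1 coding sequence, subcloned from a synthetic gene codon-optimised for E. coli, sits between the NdeI and BamHI sites, both of which are retained. It is transcribed from a T7 promoter followed by a lac operator and the strong T7 gene 10 ribosome binding site, and transcription ends at the T7 terminator. A backbone-encoded lacI gene supplies lac repressor, so expression is held off until induced with IPTG in a host that provides T7 RNA polymerase; the record notes some leaky expression. The protein is made with an N-terminal His6 tag from the backbone (the short "capTEV" fragment in the annotation corresponds to this histidine stretch), followed by a thrombin cleavage site that allows tag removal after affinity purification. The small "SET1" fragment downstream of the insert is most likely a match to vector sequence preceding the terminator, not part of the expressed protein. The associated publication concerns using self-assembling PCNA subunits as a protein scaffold for artificial multienzyme complexes, with intersubunit disulfide bonds engineered into variants, so this wild-type construct presumably serves as the reference subunit.
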