Features (pLannotate 1.2.2; 21 found; start..end, strand, type, name):
    104..208     +  promoter       AmpR promoter: bla
    209..1069    +  CDS            AmpR: β-lactamase; bla; confers resistance to ampicillin, carbenicillin, and related antibiotics
   1240..1828    +  rep_origin     ori: high-copy-number ColE1/pMB1/pBR322/pUC origin of replication
   2014..2156    -  misc_feature   bom: basis of mobility region from pBR322
   2258..2449    -  CDS            rop: Rop protein, which maintains plasmids at low copy number; rop
   2466..2846    +  CDS            YPB1_ECOLX: Protein predicted: Swiss-Prot protein existence level 4. From Escherichia coli.
   3088..3712    -  CDS            TcR (fragment): tetracycline efflux protein; tet; confers resistance to tetracycline
   3727..3748    -  protein_bind   CAP binding site: CAP binding activates transcription in the presence of cAMP. E. coli catabolite activator protein
   3761..4843    -  CDS            lacI: lac repressor; lacI; The lac repressor binds to the lac operator to inhibit transcription in E. coli. This inhibition can be relieved by adding lactose or isopropyl-β-D-thiogalactopyranoside (IPTG).
   4844..4921    -  promoter       lacI promoter: lacI
   4929..5208    -  CDS            TcR (fragment): tetracycline efflux protein; tet; confers resistance to tetracycline
   5230..5248    +  promoter       T7 promoter: promoter for bacteriophage T7 RNA polymerase
   5249..5273    +  protein_bind   lac operator: The lac repressor binds to the lac operator to inhibit transcription in E. coli. This inhibition can be relieved by adding lactose or isopropyl-β-D-thiogalactopyranoside (IPTG). lac repressor encoded by lacI
   5288..5310    +  RBS            RBS: efficient ribosome binding site from bacteriophage T7 gene 10 (Olins and Rangwala, 1989)
   5329..5345    +  CDS            capTEV™ (fragment): composite tag for in vivo biotinylation, TEV protease cleavage, and 6xHis tagging
   5356..5373    +  CDS            thrombin site: thrombin recognition and cleavage site
   5377..6123    +  CDS            pcn1: PCNA1_SACS2 - Also known as pcnA-like. Experimental evidence at protein level: Swiss-Prot protein existence level 1. One of the sliding clamp subunits that acts as a moving platform for DNA processing. Responsible for tethering the catalytic subunit of DNA polymerase to DNA during high-speed replication. Heterotrimer stimulates the Holliday junction resolvase Hjc. DNA polymerase I, DNA ligase and the flap endonuclease may be constitutively associated with the PCNA heterotrimer forming a scanning complex able to couple DNA synthesis and Okazaki fragment maturation. From Saccharolobus solfataric
   6139..6188    +  CDS            SET1 (fragment): solubility-enhancement tag derived from T7 phage gene 10B
   6196..6243    +  terminator     T7 terminator: transcription terminator for bacteriophage T7 RNA polymerase
   6266..6370    -  CDS            TcR (fragment): tetracycline efflux protein; tet; confers resistance to tetracycline
   6418..6446    -  promoter       tet promoter: E. coli promoter for tetracycline efflux protein gene
>Addgene plasmid #66139 | pET15b+PCNA1 WT | depositor full sequence | sequence record 112845 | pET15b+PCNA1 WT sequence 6455 bps
TTCTTGAAGACGAAAGGGCCTCGTGATACGCCTATTTTTATAGGTTAATGTCATGATAATAATGGTTTCT
TAGACGTCAGGTGGCACTTTTCGGGGAAATGTGCGCGGAACCCCTATTTGTTTATTTTTCTAAATACATT
CAAATATGTATCCGCTCATGAGACAATAACCCTGATAAATGCTTCAATAATATTGAAAAAGGAAGAGTAT
GAGTATTCAACATTTCCGTGTCGCCCTTATTCCCTTTTTTGCGGCATTTTGCCTTCCTGTTTTTGCTCAC
CCAGAAACGCTGGTGAAAGTAAAAGATGCTGAAGATCAGTTGGGTGCACGAGTGGGTTACATCGAACTGG
ATCTCAACAGCGGTAAGATCCTTGAGAGTTTTCGCCCCGAAGAACGTTTTCCAATGATGAGCACTTTTAA
AGTTCTGCTATGTGGCGCGGTATTATCCCGTGTTGACGCCGGGCAAGAGCAACTCGGTCGCCGCATACAC
TATTCTCAGAATGACTTGGTTGAGTACTCACCAGTCACAGAAAAGCATCTTACGGATGGCATGACAGTAA
GAGAATTATGCAGTGCTGCCATAACCATGAGTGATAACACTGCGGCCAACTTACTTCTGACAACGATCGG
AGGACCGAAGGAGCTAACCGCTTTTTTGCACAACATGGGGGATCATGTAACTCGCCTTGATCGTTGGGAA
CCGGAGCTGAATGAAGCCATACCAAACGACGAGCGTGACACCACGATGCCTGCAGCAATGGCAACAACGT
TGCGCAAACTATTAACTGGCGAACTACTTACTCTAGCTTCCCGGCAACAATTAATAGACTGGATGGAGGC
GGATAAAGTTGCAGGACCACTTCTGCGCTCGGCCCTTCCGGCTGGCTGGTTTATTGCTGATAAATCTGGA
GCCGGTGAGCGTGGGTCTCGCGGTATCATTGCAGCACTGGGGCCAGATGGTAAGCCCTCCCGTATCGTAG
TTATCTACACGACGGGGAGTCAGGCAACTATGGATGAACGAAATAGACAGATCGCTGAGATAGGTGCCTC
ACTGATTAAGCATTGGTAACTGTCAGACCAAGTTTACTCATATATACTTTAGATTGATTTAAAACTTCAT
TTTTAATTTAAAAGGATCTAGGTGAAGATCCTTTTTGATAATCTCATGACCAAAATCCCTTAACGTGAGT
TTTCGTTCCACTGAGCGTCAGACCCCGTAGAAAAGATCAAAGGATCTTCTTGAGATCCTTTTTTTCTGCG
CGTAATCTGCTGCTTGCAAACAAAAAAACCACCGCTACCAGCGGTGGTTTGTTTGCCGGATCAAGAGCTA
CCAACTCTTTTTCCGAAGGTAACTGGCTTCAGCAGAGCGCAGATACCAAATACTGTCCTTCTAGTGTAGC
CGTAGTTAGGCCACCACTTCAAGAACTCTGTAGCACCGCCTACATACCTCGCTCTGCTAATCCTGTTACC
AGTGGCTGCTGCCAGTGGCGATAAGTCGTGTCTTACCGGGTTGGACTCAAGACGATAGTTACCGGATAAG
GCGCAGCGGTCGGGCTGAACGGGGGGTTCGTGCACACAGCCCAGCTTGGAGCGAACGACCTACACCGAAC
TGAGATACCTACAGCGTGAGCTATGAGAAAGCGCCACGCTTCCCGAAGGGAGAAAGGCGGACAGGTATCC
GGTAAGCGGCAGGGTCGGAACAGGAGAGCGCACGAGGGAGCTTCCAGGGGGAAACGCCTGGTATCTTTAT
AGTCCTGTCGGGTTTCGCCACCTCTGACTTGAGCGTCGATTTTTGTGATGCTCGTCAGGGGGGCGGAGCC
TATGGAAAAACGCCAGCAACGCGGCCTTTTTACGGTTCCTGGCCTTTTGCTGGCCTTTTGCTCACATGTT
CTTTCCTGCGTTATCCCCTGATTCTGTGGATAACCGTATTACCGCCTTTGAGTGAGCTGATACCGCTCGC
CGCAGCCGAACGACCGAGCGCAGCGAGTCAGTGAGCGAGGAAGCGGAAGAGCGCCTGATGCGGTATTTTC
TCCTTACGCATCTGTGCGGTATTTCACACCGCATATATGGTGCACTCTCAGTACAATCTGCTCTGATGCC
GCATAGTTAAGCCAGTATACACTCCGCTATCGCTACGTGACTGGGTCATGGCTGCGCCCCGACACCCGCC
AACACCCGCTGACGCGCCCTGACGGGCTTGTCTGCTCCCGGCATCCGCTTACAGACAAGCTGTGACCGTC
TCCGGGAGCTGCATGTGTCAGAGGTTTTCACCGTCATCACCGAAACGCGCGAGGCAGCTGCGGTAAAGCT
CATCAGCGTGGTCGTGAAGCGATTCACAGATGTCTGCCTGTTCATCCGCGTCCAGCTCGTTGAGTTTCTC
CAGAAGCGTTAATGTCTGGCTTCTGATAAAGCGGGCCATGTTAAGGGCGGTTTTTTCCTGTTTGGTCACT
GATGCCTCCGTGTAAGGGGGATTTCTGTTCATGGGGGTAATGATACCGATGAAACGAGAGAGGATGCTCA
CGATACGGGTTACTGATGATGAACATGCCCGGTTACTGGAACGTTGTGAGGGTAAACAACTGGCGGTATG
GATGCGGCGGGACCAGAGAAAAATCACTCAGGGTCAATGCCAGCGCTTCGTTAATACAGATGTAGGTGTT
CCACAGGGTAGCCAGCAGCATCCTGCGATGCAGATCCGGAACATAATGGTGCAGGGCGCTGACTTCCGCG
TTTCCAGACTTTACGAAACACGGAAACCGAAGACCATTCATGTTGTTGCTCAGGTCGCAGACGTTTTGCA
GCAGCAGTCGCTTCACGTTCGCTCGCGTATCGGTGATTCATTCTGCTAACCAGTAAGGCAACCCCGCCAG
CCTAGCCGGGTCCTCAACGACAGGAGCACGATCATGCGCACCCGTGGCCAGGACCCAACGCTGCCCGAGA
TGCGCCGCGTGCGGCTGCTGGAGATGGCGGACGCGATGGATATGTTCTGCCAAGGGTTGGTTTGCGCATT
CACAGTTCTCCGCAAGAATTGATTGGCTCCAATTCTTGGAGTGGTGAATCCGTTAGCGAGGTGCCGCCGG
CTTCCATTCAGGTCGAGGTGGCCCGGCTCCATGCACCGCGACGCAACGCGGGGAGGCAGACAAGGTATAG
GGCGGCGCCTACAATCCATGCCAACCCGTTCCATGTGCTCGCCGAGGCGGCATAAATCGCCGTGACGATC
AGCGGTCCAGTGATCGAAGTTAGGCTGGTAAGAGCCGCGAGCGATCCTTGAAGCTGTCCCTGATGGTCGT
CATCTACCTGCCTGGACAGCATGGCCTGCAACGCGGGCATCCCGATGCCGCCGGAAGCGAGAAGAATCAT
AATGGGGAAGGCCATCCAGCCTCGCGTCGCGAACGCCAGCAAGACGTAGCCCAGCGCGTCGGCCGCCATG
CCGGCGATAATGGCCTGCTTCTCGCCGAAACGTTTGGTGGCGGGACCAGTGACGAAGGCTTGAGCGAGGG
CGTGCAAGATTCCGAATACCGCAAGCGACAGGCCGATCATCGTCGCGCTCCAGCGAAAGCGGTCCTCGCC
GAAAATGACCCAGAGCGCTGCCGGCACCTGTCCTACGAGTTGCATGATAAAGAAGACAGTCATAAGTGCG
GCGACGATAGTCATGCCCCGCGCCCACCGGAAGGAGCTGACTGGGTTGAAGGCTCTCAAGGGCATCGGTC
GAGATCCCGGTGCCTAATGAGTGAGCTAACTTACATTAATTGCGTTGCGCTCACTGCCCGCTTTCCAGTC
GGGAAACCTGTCGTGCCAGCTGCATTAATGAATCGGCCAACGCGCGGGGAGAGGCGGTTTGCGTATTGGG
CGCCAGGGTGGTTTTTCTTTTCACCAGTGAGACGGGCAACAGCTGATTGCCCTTCACCGCCTGGCCCTGA
GAGAGTTGCAGCAAGCGGTCCACGCTGGTTTGCCCCAGCAGGCGAAAATCCTGTTTGATGGTGGTTAACG
GCGGGATATAACATGAGCTGTCTTCGGTATCGTCGTATCCCACTACCGAGATATCCGCACCAACGCGCAG
CCCGGACTCGGTAATGGCGCGCATTGCGCCCAGCGCCATCTGATCGTTGGCAACCAGCATCGCAGTGGGA
ACGATGCCCTCATTCAGCATTTGCATGGTTTGTTGAAAACCGGACATGGCACTCCAGTCGCCTTCCCGTT
CCGCTATCGGCTGAATTTGATTGCGAGTGAGATATTTATGCCAGCCAGCCAGACGCAGACGCGCCGAGAC
AGAACTTAATGGGCCCGCTAACAGCGCGATTTGCTGGTGACCCAATGCGACCAGATGCTCCACGCCCAGT
CGCGTACCGTCTTCATGGGAGAAAATAATACTGTTGATGGGTGTCTGGTCAGAGACATCAAGAAATAACG
CCGGAACATTAGTGCAGGCAGCTTCCACAGCAATGGCATCCTGGTCATCCAGCGGATAGTTAATGATCAG
CCCACTGACGCGTTGCGCGAGAAGATTGTGCACCGCCGCTTTACAGGCTTCGACGCCGCTTCGTTCTACC
ATCGACACCACCACGCTGGCACCCAGTTGATCGGCGCGAGATTTAATCGCCGCGACAATTTGCGACGGCG
CGTGCAGGGCCAGACTGGAGGTGGCAACGCCAATCAGCAACGACTGTTTGCCCGCCAGTTGTTGTGCCAC
GCGGTTGGGAATGTAATTCAGCTCCGCCATCGCCGCTTCCACTTTTTCCCGCGTTTTCGCAGAAACGTGG
CTGGCCTGGTTCACCACGCGGGAAACGGTCTGATAAGAGACACCGGCATACTCTGCGACATCGTATAACG
TTACTGGTTTCACATTCACCACCCTGAATTGACTCTCTTCCGGGCGCTATCATGCCATACCGCGAAAGGT
TTTGCGCCATTCGATGGTGTCCGGGATCTCGACGCTCTCCCTTATGCGACTCCTGCATTAGGAAGCAGCC
CAGTAGTAGGTTGAGGCCGTTGAGCACCGCCGCCGCAAGGAATGGTGCATGCAAGGAGATGGCGCCCAAC
AGTCCCCCGGCCACGGGGCCTGCCACCATACCCACGCCGAAACAAGCGCTCATGAGCCCGAAGTGGCGAG
CCCGATCTTCCCCATCGGTGATGTCGGCGATATAGGCGCCAGCAACCGCACCTGTGGCGCCGGTGATGCC
GGCCACGATGCGTCCGGCGTAGAGGATCGAGATCTCGATCCCGCGAAATTAATACGACTCACTATAGGGG
AATTGTGAGCGGATAACAATTCCCCTCTAGAAATAATTTTGTTTAACTTTAAGAAGGAGATATACCATGG
GCAGCAGCCATCATCATCATCATCACAGCAGCGGCCTGGTGCCGCGCGGCAGCCATATGTTTAAAATTGT
GTATCCGAACGCCAAAGATTTCTTTAGCTTCATCAACAGCATTACCAACGTTACGGATTCTATCATCCTG
AACTTCACCGAAGATGGCATCTTCAGTCGTCATCTGACGGAAGATAAAGTGCTGATGGCAATCATGCGCA
TTCCGAAAGATGTTCTGTCTGAATACAGTATTGATAGCCCGACCTCTGTGAAACTGGATGTGAGCTCTGT
GAAGAAAATTCTGAGCAAAGCAAGTAGCAAAAAAGCGACGATTGAACTGACCGAAACGGATTCTGGCCTG
AAAATCATCATCCGTGATGAAAAATCTGGTGCCAAAAGTACCATCTACATCAAAGCAGAAAAAGGCCAGG
TTGAACAGCTGACGGAACCGAAAGTGAACCTGGCCGTTAATTTTACCACGGATGAAAGCGTGCTGAACGT
TATCGCGGCCGATGTGACCCTGGTTGGTGAAGAAATGCGTATCAGCACGGAAGAAGATAAAATCAAAATT
GAAGCGGGCGAAGAAGGTAAACGCTATGTGGCCTTTCTGATGAAAGATAAACCGCTGAAAGAACTGAGCA
TCGATACCTCTGCCTCTAGTAGCTACAGCGCAGAAATGTTCAAAGATGCGGTGAAAGGCCTGCGTGGTTT
TAGTGCGCCGACGATGGTGTCTTTCGGTGAAAATCTGCCGATGAAAATTGATGTGGAAGCAGTTAGCGGC
GGTCACATGATCTTCTGGATTGCGCCGCGCCTGTGAAGAGCGGATCCGGCTGCTAACAAAGCCCGAAAGG
AAGCTGAGTTGGCTGCTGCCACCGCTGAGCAATAACTAGCATAACCCCTTGGGGCCTCTAAACGGGTCTT
GAGGGGTTTTTTGCTGAAAGGAGGAACTATATCCGGATATCCCGCAAGAGGCCCGGCAGTACCGGCATAA
CCAAGCCTATGCCTACAGCATCCAGGGTGACGGTGCCGAGGATGACGATGAGCGCATTGTTAGATTTCAT
ACACGGTGCCTGACTGCGTTAGCAATTTAACTGTGATAAACTACCGCATTAAAGCTTATCGATGATAAGC
TGTCAAACATGAGAA
