>Addgene plasmid #66139 | pET15b+PCNA1 WT | addgene partial sequence | sequence record 117551 | T7term 5'-GCTAGTTATTGCTCAGCGG-3'
TTGTTAGCAGCCGGATCCGCTCTTCACAGGCGCGGCGCAATCCAGAAGATCATGTGACCGCCGCTAACTG
CTTCCACATCAATTTTCATCGGCAGATTTTCACCGAAAGACACCATCGTCGGCGCACTAAAACCACGCAG
GCCTTTCACCGCATCTTTGAACATTTCTGCGCTGTAGCTACTAGAGGCAGAGGTATCGATGCTCAGTTCT
TTCAGCGGTTTATCTTTCATCAGAAAGGCCACATAGCGTTTACCTTCTTCGCCCGCTTCAATTTTGATTT
TATCTTCTTCCGTGCTGATACGCATTTCTTCACCAACCAGGGTCACATCGGCCGCGATAACGTTCAGCAC
GCTTTCATCCGTGGTAAAATTAACGGCCAGGTTCACTTTCGGTTCCGTCAGCTGTTCAACCTGGCCTTTT
TCTGCTTTGATGTAGATGGTACTTTTGGCACCAGATTTTTCATCACGGATGATGATTTTCAGGCCAGAAT
CCGTTTCGGTCAGTTCAATCGTCGCTTTTTTGCTACTTGCTTTGCTCAGAATTTTCTTCACAGAGCTCAC
ATCCAGTTTCACAGAGGTCGGGCTATCAATACTGTATTCAGACAGAACATCTTTCGGAATGCGCATGATT
GCCATCAGCACTTTATCTTCCGTCAGATGACGACTGAAGATGCCATCTTCGGTGAAGTTCAGGATGATAG
AATCCGTAACGTTGGTAATGCTGTTGATGAAGCTAAAGAAATCTTTGGCGTTCGGATACACAATTTTAAA
CATATGGCTGCCGCGCGGCACCAGGCCGCTGCTGTGATGATGATGATGATGGCTGCTGCCCATGGTATAT
CTCCTTCTTAAAGTTAAACAAAATTATTTCTAGAGGGGAATTGTTATCCGCTCACAATTCCCCTATAGTG
AGTCGTATTAATTTCGCGGGATCGAGATCTCGATCCTCTACGCCGGACGCATCGTGGCCGGCATCA
